>Addgene plasmid #134275 | pBOB-N-3HA-GK_v1 | addgene full sequence | sequence record 275419 | Addgene NGS Result
GACGGATCGGGAGATCTCCCGATCCCCTATGGTGCACTCTCAGTACAATCTGCTCTGATGCCGCATAGTT
AAGCCAGTATCTGCTCCCTGCTTGTGTGTTGGAGGTCGCTGAGTAGTGCGCGAGCAAAATTTAAGCTACA
ACAAGGCAAGGCTTGACCGACAATTGCATGAAGAATCTGCTTAGGGTTAGGCGTTTTGCGCTGCTTCGCG
ATGTACGGGCCAGATATACGCGTTGACATTGATTATTGACTAGTTATTAATAGTAATCAATTACGGGGTC
ATTAGTTCATAGCCCATATATGGAGTTCCGCGTTACATAACTTACGGTAAATGGCCCGCCTGGCTGACCG
CCCAACGACCCCCGCCCATTGACGTCAATAATGACGTATGTTCCCATAGTAACGCCAATAGGGACTTTCC
ATTGACGTCAATGGGTGGAGTATTTACGGTAAACTGCCCACTTGGCAGTACATCAAGTGTATCATATGCC
AAGTACGCCCCCTATTGACGTCAATGACGGTAAATGGCCCGCCTGGCATTATGCCCAGTACATGACCTTA
TGGGACTTTCCTACTTGGCAGTACATCTACGTATTAGTCATCGCTATTACCATGGTGATGCGGTTTTGGC
AGTACATCAATGGGCGTGGATAGCGGTTTGACTCACGGGGATTTCCAAGTCTCCACCCCATTGACGTCAA
TGGGAGTTTGTTTTGGCACCAAAATCAACGGGACTTTCCAAAATGTCGTAACAACTCCGCCCCATTGACG
CAAATGGGCGGTAGGCGTGTACGGTGGGAGGTCTATATAAGCAGCGCGTTTTGCCTGTACTGGGTCTCTC
TGGTTAGACCAGATCTGAGCCTGGGAGCTCTCTGGCTAACTAGGGAACCCACTGCTTAAGCCTCAATAAA
GCTTGCCTTGAGTGCTTCAAGTAGTGTGTGCCCGTCTGTTGTGTGACTCTGGTAACTAGAGATCCCTCAG
ACCCTTTTAGTCAGTGTGGAAAATCTCTAGCAGTGGCGCCCGAACAGGGACTTGAAAGCGAAAGGGAAAC
CAGAGGAGCTCTCTCGACGCAGGACTCGGCTTGCTGAAGCGCGCACGGCAAGAGGCGAGGGGCGGCGACT
GGTGAGTACGCCAAAAATTTTGACTAGCGGAGGCTAGAAGGAGAGAGATGGGTGCGAGAGCGTCAGTATT
AAGCGGGGGAGAATTAGATCGCGATGGGAAAAAATTCGGTTAAGGCCAGGGGGAAAGAAAAAATATAAAT
TAAAACATATAGTATGGGCAAGCAGGGAGCTAGAACGATTCGCAGTTAATCCTGGCCTGTTAGAAACATC
AGAAGGCTGTAGACAAATACTGGGACAGCTACAACCATCCCTTCAGACAGGATCAGAAGAACTTAGATCA
TTATATAATACAGTAGCAACCCTCTATTGTGTGCATCAAAGGATAGAGATAAAAGACACCAAGGAAGCTT
TAGACAAGATAGAGGAAGAGCAAAACAAAAGTAAGACCACCGCACAGCAAGCGGCCGCTGATCTTCAGAC
CTGGAGGAGGAGATATGAGGGACAATTGGAGAAGTGAATTATATAAATATAAAGTAGTAAAAATTGAACC
ATTAGGAGTAGCACCCACCAAGGCAAAGAGAAGAGTGGTGCAGAGAGAAAAAAGAGCAGTGGGAATAGGA
GCTTTGTTCCTTGGGTTCTTGGGAGCAGCAGGAAGCACTATGGGCGCAGCGTCAATGACGCTGACGGTAC
AGGCCAGACAATTATTGTCTGGTATAGTGCAGCAGCAGAACAATTTGCTGAGGGCTATTGAGGCGCAACA
GCATCTGTTGCAACTCACAGTCTGGGGCATCAAGCAGCTCCAGGCAAGAATCCTGGCTGTGGAAAGATAC
CTAAAGGATCAACAGCTCCTGGGGATTTGGGGTTGCTCTGGAAAACTCATTTGCACCACTGCTGTGCCTT
GGAATGCTAGTTGGAGTAATAAATCTCTGGAACAGATTTGGAATCACACGACCTGGATGGAGTGGGACAG
AGAAATTAACAATTACACAAGCTTAATACACTCCTTAATTGAAGAATCGCAAAACCAGCAAGAAAAGAAT
GAACAAGAATTATTGGAATTAGATAAATGGGCAAGTTTGTGGAATTGGTTTAACATAACAAATTGGCTGT
GGTATATAAAATTATTCATAATGATAGTAGGAGGCTTGGTAGGTTTAAGAATAGTTTTTGCTGTACTTTC
TATAGTGAATAGAGTTAGGCAGGGATATTCACCATTATCGTTTCAGACCCACCTCCCAACCCCGAGGGGA
CCCGACAGGCCCGAAGGAATAGAAGAAGAAGGTGGAGAGAGAGACAGAGACAGATCCATTCGATTAGTGA
ACGGATCAACTTTTAAAAGAAAAGGGGGGATTGGGGGGTACAGTGCAGGGGAAAGAATAGTAGACATAAT
AGCAACAGACATACAAACTAAAGAATTACAAAAACAAATTACAAAATTCAAAATTTTATCGATAAGCTTG
GGAGTTCCGCGTTACATAACTTACGGTAAATGGCCCGCCTGGCTGACCGCCCAACGACCCCCGCCCATTG
ACGTCAATAATGACGTATGTTCCCATAGTAACGCCAATAGGGACTTTCCATTGACGTCAATGGGTGGAGT
ATTTACGGTAAACTGCCCACTTGGCAGTACATCAAGTGTATCATATGCCAAGTACGCCCCCTATTGACGT
CAATGACGGTAAATGGCCCGCCTGGCATTATGCCCAGTACATGACCTTATGGGACTTTCCTACTTGGCAG
TACATCTACGTATTAGTCATCGCTATTACCATGGTGATGCGGTTTTGGCAGTACATCAATGGGCGTGGAT
AGCGGTTTGACTCACGGGGATTTCCAAGTCTCCACCCCATTGACGTCAATGGGAGTTTGTTTTGGCACCA
AAATCAACGGGACTTTCCAAAATGTCGTAACAACTCCGCCCCATTGACGCAAATGGGCGGTAGGCGTGTA
CGGTGGGAGGTCTATATAAGCAGAGCTCGTTTAGTGAACCGTCAGATCGCCTGGAGACGCCATCCACGCT
GTTTTGACCTCCATAGAAGACACCGACTGAGCTCCTTAAGGTTAACGCCACCATGTACCCTTATGACGTA
CCTGACTATGCTGGCGCCTACCCTTATGACGTACCTGACTATGCTGGATACCCTTATGACGTACCTGACT
ATGCTGGATCTAGAGAATTCGGATCCATGGCAGCCGCGAAGAAAGCAGTTCTGGGGCCATTGGTGGGAGC
AGTGGACCAGGGTACCAGCTCGACACGTTTTTTGGTTTTCAATTCAAAAACAGCTGAACTTCTTAGTCAT
CATCAAGTAGAAATAAAACAGGAATTCCCAAGAGAAGGATGGGTAGAACAAGACCCGAAGGAAATTCTGC
AGTCTGTTTATGAGTGTATAGAGAAAACGTGTGAGAAACTTGGACAGCTCAATATTGATATTTCCAACAT
CAAAGCCATTGGTGTCAGCAACCAGAGGGAAACCACAGTAGTCTGGGACAAGGTCACCGGAGAGCCTCTC
TATAATGCCGTGGTGTGGCTTGACCTAAGAACCCAGTCTACTGTTGAGAACCTTAGTAAAAGAATTCCAG
GAAATAATAACTTTGTCAAGTCCAAGACAGGCCTTCCACTTAGCACGTATTTCAGTGCAGTGAAACTTCG
TTGGCTCCTTGACAACGTGAAAAAGGTCCAAGAGGCTGTTGAAGAAAATAGAGCTCTTTTTGGGACCATT
GATTCATGGCTTATTTGGAGTTTAACAGGAGGAATCCATGGGGGTGTCCACTGTACAGATGTAACAAATG
CAAGCAGGACGATGCTTTTTAACATTCATTCTTTGGAATGGGATAAAGAGCTCTGCGAATTTTTTGGAAT
TCCAATGGAAATTCTTCCCAACGTTCGGAGTTCTTCTGAGATCTATGGCCTAATGAAAGCTGGGGCCTTG
GAAGGTGTACCAATATCTGGGTGTTTGGGGGACCAGTCTGCTGCTTTGGTGGGACAAATGTGCTTCCAGG
ATGGACAGGCCAAAAACACGTATGGAACAGGGTGCTTCTTATTGTGCAACACGGGCCATAAGTGTGTATT
TTCTGAACATGGCCTCCTGACAACCGTAGCATATAAACTTGGCAGAGACAAACCTGTGTATTATGCGTTG
GAAGGTTCCGTGGCTATAGCTGGTGCTGTAATCCGCTGGCTAAGAGACAACCTTGGAATTATTAAGTCCT
CTGAGGAAATTGAAAAACTTGCTAAGGAAGTAGGTACTTCTTATGGCTGCTACTTCGTTCCAGCATTTTC
AGGGTTATATGCGCCTTATTGGGAGCCCAGTGCAAGAGGGATCATCTGTGGACTCACTCAGTTCACCAAT
AAATGTCATATCGCTTTTGCTGCACTAGAAGCTGTTTGTTTCCAAACCCGAGAGATTTTGGATGCCATGA
ATCGCGACTGTGGAATTCCACTCAGTCATTTACAGGTAGATGGAGGAATGACCAGCAATAAAATTCTTAT
GCAGCTACAAGCAGACATTCTGTATATTCCAGTAGTGAAACCCTCCATGCCTGAAACAACTGCACTAGGC
GCTGCCATGGCAGCTGGGGCTGCAGAGGGGGTTGGTGTGTGGAGTCTTGAACCTGAGGATTTGTCAGCTG
TCACAATGGAGCGGTTTGAACCTCAGATCAATGCTGAAGAAAGCGAAATCCGTTACTCCACATGGAAGAA
AGCTGTGATGAAGTCAATTGGTTGGGTTACAACTCAGTCTCCAGAAAGTGGTATCCCACTCGAGCCATGG
AAGCTTGATATCTAACTGACTGAACCGGTGGTACCGAGGAATTAATTCGCTGTCTGCGAGGGCCAGCTGT
TGGGGTGAGTACTCCCTCTCAAAAGCGGGCATGACTTCTGCGCTAAGATTGTCAGTTTCCAAAAACGAGG
AGGATTTGATATTCACCTGGCCCGCGGTGATGCCTTTGAGGGTGGCCGCGTCCATCTGGTCAGAAAAGAC
AATCTTTTTGTTGTCAAGCTTGAGGTGTGGCAGGCTTGAGATCTGGCCATACACTTGAGTGACAATGACA
TCCACTTTGCCTTTCTCTCCACAGGTGTCCACTCCCAGGTCCAACTGCAGGTCGAGCATGCATCTAGGGC
GGCCAATTCCGCCGATCCTGGAAAAACATGGAGCAATCACAAGTAGCAATACAGCAGCTACCAATGCTGA
TTGTGCCTGGCTAGAAGCACAAGAGGAGGAGGAGGTGGGTTTTCCAGTCACACCTCAGACAATCAACCTC
TGGATTACAAAATTTGTGAAAGATTGACTGGTATTCTTAACTATGTTGCTCCTTTTACGCTATGTGGATA
CGCTGCTTTAATGCCTTTGTATCATGCTATTGCTTCCCGTATGGCTTTCATTTTCTCCTCCTTGTATAAA
TCCTGGTTGCTGTCTCTTTATGAGGAGTTGTGGCCCGTTGTCAGGCAACGTGGCGTGGTGTGCACTGTGT
TTGCTGACGCAACCCCCACTGGTTGGGGCATTGCCACCACCTGTCAGCTCCTTTCCGGGACTTTCGCTTT
CCCCCTCCCTATTGCCACGGCGGAACTCATCGCCGCCTGCCTTGCCCGCTGCTGGACAGGGGCTCGGCTG
TTGGGCACTGACAATTCCGTGGTGTTGTCGGGGAAGCTGACGTCCTTTCCATGGCTGCTCGCCTGTGTTG
CCACCTGGATTCTGCGCGGGACGTCCTTCTGCTACGTCCCTTCGGCCCTCAATCCAGCGGACCTTCCTTC
CCGCGGCCTGCTGCCGGCTCTGCGGCCTCTTCCGCGTCTTCGCCTTCGCCCTCAGACGAGTCGGATCTCC
CTTTGGGCCGCCTCCCCGCCTGGAATTCGAGCTCGGTACCTTTAAGACCAATGACTTACAAGGCAGCTGT
AGATCTTAGCCACTTTTTAAAAGAAAAGGGGGGACTGGAAGGGCTAATTCACTCCCAACGAAGACAAGAT
ATCCTTGATCTGTGGATCTACCACACACAAGGCTACTTCCCTGATTGGCAGAACTACACACCAGGGCCAG
GGATCAGATATCCACTGACCTTTGGATGGTGCTACAAGCTAGTACCAGTTGAGCAAGAGAAGGTAGAAGA
AGCCAATGAAGGAGAGAACACCCGCTTGTTACACCCTGTGAGCCTGCATGGGATGGATGACCCGGAGAGA
GAAGTATTAGAGTGGAGGTTTGACAGCCGCCTAGCATTTCATCACATGGCCCGAGAGCTGCATCCGGACT
GTACTGGGTCTCTCTGGTTAGACCAGATCTGAGCCTGGGAGCTCTCTGGCTAACTAGGGAACCCACTGCT
TAAGCCTCAATAAAGCTTGCCTTGAGTGCTTCAAGTAGTGTGTGCCCGTCTGTTGTGTGACTCTGGTAAC
TAGAGATCCCTCAGACCCTTTTAGTCAGTGTGGAAAATCTCTAGCAGGGCCGCTTTAAACCCGCTGATCA
GCCTCGACTGTGCCTTCTAGTTGCCAGCCATCTGTTGTTTGCCCCTCCCCCGTGCCTTCCTTGACCCTGG
AAGGTGCCACTCCCACTGTCCTTTCCTAATAAAATGAGGAAATTGCATCGCATTGTCTGAGTAGGTGTCA
TTCTATTCTGGGGGGTGGGGTGGGGCAGGACAGCAAGGGGGAGGATTGGGAAGACAATAGCAGGCATGCT
GGGGATGCGGTGGGCTCTATGGCTTCTGAGGCGGAAAGAACCAGCTGGGGCTCTAGGGGGTATCCCC
[124 nt withheld, positions 6788-6911]
C
[91 nt withheld, positions 6913-7003]
A
[49 nt withheld, positions 7005-7053]
CCTTTGACGTTGGAGTCCACGTTCTTT
[37 nt withheld, positions 7081-7117]
ACCCTATCTCGGTCTATTCTTTTGATTTATAAGGGATTTTGCCGATTTCGGCCTATTGGTTAAAAAATGA
GCTGATTTAACAAAAATTTAACGCGAATTAATTCTGTGGAATGTGTGTCAGTTAGGGTGTGGAAAGTCCC
CAGGCTCCCCAGCAGGCAGAAGTATGCAAAGCATGCATCTCAATTAGTCAGCAACCAGGTGTGGAAAGTC
CCCAGGCTCCCCAGCAGGCAGAAGTATGCAAAGCATGCATCTCAATTAGTCAGCAACCATAGTCCCGCCC
CTAACTCCGCCCATCCCGCCCCTAACTCCGCCCAGTTCCGCCCATTCTCCGCCCCATGGCTGACTAATTT
TTTTTATTTATGCAGAGGCCGAGGCCGCCTCTGCCTCTGAGCTATTCCAGAAGTAGTGAGGAGGCTTTTT
TGGAGGCCTAGGCTTTTGCAAAAAGCTCCCGGGAGCTTGTATATCCATTTTCGGATCTGATCAGCACGTG
TTGACAATTAATCATCGGCATAGTATATCGGCATAGTATAATACGACAAGGTGAGGAACTAAACCATGGC
CAAGTTGACCAGTGCCGTTCCGGTGCTCACCGCGCGCGACGTCGCCGGAGCGGTCGAGTTCTGGACCGAC
CGGCTCGGGTTCTCCCGGGACTTCGTGGAGGACGACTTCGCCGGTGTGGTCCGGGACGACGTGACCCTGT
TCATCAGCGCGGTCCAGGACCAGGTGGTGCCGGACAACACCCTGGCCTGGGTGTGGGTGCGCGGCCTGGA
CGAGCTGTACGCCGAGTGGTCGGAGGTCGTGTCCACGAACTTCCGGGACGCCTCCGGGCCGGCCATGACC
GAGATCGGCGAGCAGCCGTGGGGGCGGGAGTTCGCCCTGCGCGACCCGGCCGGCAACTGCGTGCACTTCG
TGGCCGAGGAGCAGGACTGACACGTGCTACGAGATTTCGATTCCACCGCCGCCTTCTATGAAAGGTTGGG
CTTCGGAATCGTTTTCCGGGACGCCGGCTGGATGATCCTCCAGCGCGGGGATCTCATGCTGGAGTTCTTC
GCCCACCCCAACTTGTTTATTGCAGCTTATAATGGTTACAAATAAAGCAATAGCATCACAAATTTCACAA
ATAAAGCATTTTTTTCACTGCATTCTAGTTGTGGTTTGTCCAAACTCATCAATGTATCTTATCATGTCTG
TATACCGTCGACCTCTAGCTAGAGCTTGGCGTAATCATGGTCATAGCTGTTTCCTGTGTGAAATTGTTAT
CCGCTCACAATTCCACACAACATACGAGCCGGAAGCATAAAGTGTAAAGCCTGGGGTGCCTAATGAGTGA
GCTAACTCACATTAATTGCGTTGCGCTCACTGCCCGCTTTCCAGTCGGGAAACCTGTCGTGCCAGCTGCA
TTAATGAATCGGCCAACGCGCGGGGAGAGGCGGTTTGCGTATTGGGCGCTCTTCCGCTTCCTCGCTCACT
GACTCGCTGCGCTCGGTCGTTCGGCTGCGGCGAGCGGTATCAGCTCACTCAAAGGCGGTAATACGGTTAT
CCACAGAATCAGGGGATAACGCAGGAAAGAACATGTGAGCAAAAGGCCAGCAAAAGGCCAGGAACCGTAA
AAAGGCCGCGTTGCTGGCGTTTTTCCATAGGCTCCGCCCCCCTGACGAGCATCACAAAAATCGACGCTCA
AGTCAGAGGTGGCGAAACCCGACAGGACTATAAAGATACCAGGCGTTTCCCCCTGGAAGCTCCCTCGTGC
GCTCTCCTGTTCCGACCCTGCCGCTTACCGGATACCTGTCCGCCTTTCTCCCTTCGGGAAGCGTGGCGCT
TTCTCATAGCTCACGCTGTAGGTATCTCAGTTCGGTGTAGGTCGTTCGCTCCAAGCTGGGCTGTGTGCAC
GAACCCCCCGTTCAGCCCGACCGCTGCGCCTTATCCGGTAACTATCGTCTTGAGTCCAACCCGGTAAGAC
ACGACTTATCGCCACTGGCAGCAGCCACTGGTAACAGGATTAGCAGAGCGAGGTATGTAGGCGGTGCTAC
AGAGTTCTTGAAGTGGTGGCCTAACTACGGCTACACTAGAAGAACAGTATTTGGTATCTGCGCTCTGCTG
AAGCCAGTTACCTTCGGAAAAAGAGTTGGTAGCTCTTGATCCGGCAAACAAACCACCGCTGGTAGCGGTG
GTTTTTTTGTTTGCAAGCAGCAGATTACGCGCAGAAAAAAAGGATCTCAAGAAGATCCTTTGATCTTTTC
TACGGGGTCTGACGCTCAGTGGAACGAAAACTCACGTTAAGGGATTTTGGTCATGAGATTATCAAAAAGG
ATCTTCACCTAGATCCTTTTAAATTAAAAATGAAGTTTTAAATCAATCTAAAGTATATATGAGTAAACTT
GGTCTGACAGTTACCAATGCTTAATCAGTGAGGCACCTATCTCAGCGATCTGTCTATTTCGTTCATCCAT
AGTTGCCTGACTCCCCGTCGTGTAGATAACTACGATACGGGAGGGCTTACCATCTGGCCCCAGTGCTGCA
ATGATACCGCGAGACCCACGCTCACCGGCTCCAGATTTATCAGCAATAAACCAGCCAGCCGGAAGGGCCG
AGCGCAGAAGTGGTCCTGCAACTTTATCCGCCTCCATCCAGTCTATTAATTGTTGCCGGGAAGCTAGAGT
AAGTAGTTCGCCAGTTAATAGTTTGCGCAACGTTGTTGCCATTGCTACAGGCATCGTGGTGTCACGCTCG
TCGTTTGGTATGGCTTCATTCAGCTCCGGTTCCCAACGATCAAGGCGAGTTACATGATCCCCCATGTTGT
GCAAAAAAGCGGTTAGCTCCTTCGGTCCTCCGATCGTTGTCAGAAGTAAGTTGGCCGCAGTGTTATCACT
CATGGTTATGGCAGCACTGCATAATTCTCTTACTGTCATGCCATCCGTAAGATGCTTTTCTGTGACTGGT
GAGTACTCAACCAAGTCATTCTGAGAATAGTGTATGCGGCGACCGAGTTGCTCTTGCCCGGCGTCAATAC
GGGATAATACCGCGCCACATAGCAGAACTTTAAAAGTGCTCATCATTGGAAAACGTTCTTCGGGGCGAAA
ACTCTCAAGGATCTTACCGCTGTTGAGATCCAGTTCGATGTAACCCACTCGTGCACCCAACTGATCTTCA
GCATCTTTTACTTTCACCAGCGTTTCTGGGTGAGCAAAAACAGGAAGGCAAAATGCCGCAAAAAAGGGAA
TAAGGGCGACACGGAAATGTTGAATACTCATACTCTTCCTTTTTCAATATTATTGAAGCATTTATCAGGG
TTATTGTCTCATGAGCGGATACATATTTGAATGTATTTAGAAAAATAAACAAATAGGGGTTCCGCGCACA
TTTCCCCGAAAAGTGCCACCTGACGTC
Features (pLannotate 1.2.2; 33 found; start..end, strand, type, name):
     28..80      -  misc_feature   bom (fragment): basis of mobility region from pBR322
    235..614     +  enhancer       CMV enhancer: human cytomegalovirus immediate early enhancer
    615..814     +  promoter       CMV promoter: human cytomegalovirus (CMV) immediate early promoter
    832..1012    +  LTR            5' LTR (truncated): truncated 5' long terminal repeat (LTR) from HIV-1
   1059..1184    +  misc_feature   HIV-1 Ψ: packaging signal of human immunodeficiency virus type 1
   1168..1531    +  CDS            HIV-1 gag (fragment): gag protein from human immunodeficiency virus 1; gag
   1677..1910    +  misc_feature   RRE: The Rev response element (RRE) of HIV-1 allows for Rev-dependent mRNA export from the nucleus to the cytoplasm.
   2287..2387    +  CDS            Rev (fragment): human immunodeficiency virus 1 (HIV-1) Rev protein; rev; enhances nuclear export of unspliced and incompletely spliced viral mRNAs
   2391..2507    +  misc_feature   cPPT/CTS: central polypurine tract and central termination sequence of HIV-1
   2530..2833    +  enhancer       CMV enhancer: human cytomegalovirus immediate early enhancer
   2834..3037    +  promoter       CMV promoter: human cytomegalovirus (CMV) immediate early promoter
   3247..4818    +  CDS            Gk (fragment): GLPK_MOUSE - Also known as Gyk. Experimental evidence at protein level: Swiss-Prot protein existence level 1. Key enzyme in the regulation of glycerol uptake and metabolism. From Mus musculus (Mouse).
   4905..5134    +  intron         chimeric intron: chimera between introns from adenovirus and immunoglobulin heavy chain genes
   5198..5308    +  CDS            nef (fragment): NEF_HV1Z2 - Experimental evidence at protein level: Swiss-Prot protein existence level 1. Extracellular Nef protein targets CD4(+) T-lymphocytes for apoptosis by interacting with CXCR4 surface receptors. From Human immunodeficiency virus type 1 group M subtype D (isolate Z2/CDC-Z34) (HIV-1).
   5311..5899    +  misc_feature   WPRE: woodchuck hepatitis virus posttranscriptional regulatory element
   5916..5984    +  CDS            nef (fragment): NEF_HV1Z2 - Experimental evidence at protein level: Swiss-Prot protein existence level 1. Extracellular Nef protein targets CD4(+) T-lymphocytes for apoptosis by interacting with CXCR4 surface receptors. From Human immunodeficiency virus type 1 group M subtype D (isolate Z2/CDC-Z34) (HIV-1).
   5986..6298    +  LTR            5' LTR (fragment): 5' long terminal repeat (LTR) from HIV-1
   6306..6486    +  LTR            5' LTR (truncated): truncated 5' long terminal repeat (LTR) from HIV-1
   6518..6742    +  polyA_signal   bGH poly(A) signal: bovine growth hormone polyadenylation signal
   6746..6767    +  promoter       SV40 promoter (fragment): SV40 enhancer and early promoter
   6788..7216    +  rep_origin     f1 ori (sequence partly withheld): f1 bacteriophage origin of replication; arrow indicates direction of (+) strand synthesis
   7230..7559    +  promoter       SV40 promoter: SV40 enhancer and early promoter
   7607..7654    +  promoter       EM7 promoter: synthetic bacterial promoter&nbsp
   7673..8047    +  CDS            BleoR: antibiotic-binding protein; Sh ble from Streptoalloteichus hindustanus; confers resistance to bleomycin, phleomycin, and Zeocin™
   8057..8182    +  CDS            ble (fragment): BLE_KLEPN - Experimental evidence at protein level: Swiss-Prot protein existence level 1. Binding protein with a strong affinity to the bleomycin family of antibiotics. Binds to CL990; an antimitotic-antibiotic compound. From Klebsiella pneumoniae.
   8177..8298    +  polyA_signal   SV40 poly(A) signal: SV40 polyadenylation signal
   8371..8387    -  protein_bind   lac operator: The lac repressor binds to the lac operator to inhibit transcription in E. coli. This inhibition can be relieved by adding lactose or isopropyl-β-D-thiogalactopyranoside (IPTG). lac repressor encoded by lacI
   8395..8425    -  promoter       lac promoter: promoter for the E. coli lac operon
   8440..8461    -  protein_bind   CAP binding site: CAP binding activates transcription in the presence of cAMP. E. coli catabolite activator protein
   8474..8566    -  CDS            lacI (fragment): lac repressor; lacI; The lac repressor binds to the lac operator to inhibit transcription in E. coli. This inhibition can be relieved by adding lactose or isopropyl-β-D-thiogalactopyranoside (IPTG).
   8749..9337    -  rep_origin     ori: high-copy-number ColE1/pMB1/pBR322/pUC origin of replication
   9508..10368   -  CDS            AmpR: β-lactamase; bla; confers resistance to ampicillin, carbenicillin, and related antibiotics
  10369..10473   -  promoter       AmpR promoter: bla
