[The description below was written by a language model from this plasmid's Addgene catalogue record and pLannotate feature annotations shown in this document.]
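Description:
pBOB-N-3HA-GK_v1 is an HIV-1-based lentiviral transfer vector of about 10.5 kb, built on the pBOB backbone, for expressing mouse glycerol kinase (Gk, also called Gyk) in mammalian cells. In bacteria it is maintained through a high-copy ColE1/pUC-type origin and selected with ampicillin via the bla gene. An f1 origin is also present. The backbone additionally carries an SV40/EM7-driven BleoR cassette with an SV40 polyadenylation signal. This cassette lies downstream of the 3' LTR, outside the packaged region, so it would confer Zeocin resistance only on cells carrying the plasmid itself, not on transduced cells.

The viral genome is transcribed from a CMV enhancer/promoter fused to a truncated 5' LTR, an arrangement that typically makes genomic RNA production Tat-independent. It is followed by the Ψ packaging signal with a gag fragment, the Rev response element for nuclear export of unspliced RNA, and the cPPT/CTS element, which aids nuclear import. An internal CMV enhancer/promoter drives the payload, the 524-residue isoform 1 of mouse Gk (about 1.6 kb) with three HA epitopes fused to its N terminus. The HA tag is listed in the catalogue fields but not annotated separately in the feature table. Downstream of the coding sequence are a chimeric intron, a WPRE to enhance transcript stability and expression, the 3' LTR region, and a bGH polyadenylation signal.

Packaging functions must be supplied in trans. The vector can be used for transient transfection or for viral transduction to give stable expression of HA-tagged GK, which can then be detected or immunoprecipitated through the tag. It was deposited with a study of glycerol kinase 5 and SREBP-regulated lipid biosynthesis in skin.
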