Addgene plasmid #134275: pBOB-N-3HA-GK_v1
Purpose: Lentivector encoding 3XHA-tagged GK (isoform 1)
Depositing lab: Bruce Beutler. Depositing organization: University of Texas Southwestern Medical Center. Publication: Skin-specific regulation of SREBP processing and lipid biosynthesis by glycerol kinase 5. Zhang D, Tomisato W, Su L, Sun L, Choi JH, Zhang Z, Wang KW, Zhan X, Choi M, Li X, Tang M, Castro-Perez JM, Hildebrand S, Murray AR, Moresco EMY, Beutler B. Proc Natl Acad Sci U S A. 2017 Jun 27;114(26):E5197-E5206. doi: 10.1073/pnas.1705312114. Epub 2017 Jun 12. PubMed 28607088.
Backbone
  Vector backbone: pBOB
  Backbone size w/o insert (bp): 8800
  Total vector size (bp): 10500
  Vector type: Mammalian Expression, Lentiviral
Growth in bacteria
  Bacterial resistance: Ampicillin, 100 μg/mL
  Growth temperature: 37°C
  Growth strain: NEB Stable
  Copy number: High Copy
Gene/Insert
  Gene/Insert name: Gk (alt names: glycerol kinase; Gyk)
  Species: M. musculus (mouse)
  Insert size (bp): 1575
  Mutation: 524 amino acids, isoform 1
  GenBank ID: NM_008194
  Entrez Gene: Gk (a.k.a. D930012N15Rik, Gyk)
  Promoter: CMV
  Tag / fusion protein: 3X HA (N terminal on insert)
  Cloning method: Ligation Independent Cloning
  Sequencing primers: 5′ agctcgtttagtgaaccgtcagatcg; 3′ ggaaactgacaatcttagcgcag
Terms and licenses: Academic/Nonprofit Terms; Industry Terms: Not Available to Industry
How to cite: pBOB-N-3HA-GK_v1 was a gift from Bruce Beutler (Addgene plasmid # 134275 ; http://n2t.net/addgene:134275 ; RRID:Addgene_134275)
